Addgene plasmid #199059: pGLEL_3 [εω]
Purpose: Even assembly end-linker
Depositing lab: Charlie Gilbert & Nili Ostrov & Cultivarium Tools. Depositing organization: Cultivarium, Convergent Research. Publication: A scalable framework for high-throughput identification of functional origins of replication in non-model bacteria. Gilbert C, Brumwell SL, Crits-Christoph A, Kang SC, Martin-Moldes Z, Alsharif W, Esmurria A, Nguyen M-A, Lee HH, Ostrov N. bioRxiv 2023.05.19.541510 10.1101/2023.05.19.541510.
Backbone
  Vector backbone: n/a
  Vector type: Synthetic Biology
Growth in bacteria
  Bacterial resistance: Kanamycin, 50 μg/mL
  Growth temperature: 37°C
  Growth strain: E. coli Zymo 10B
  Copy number: High Copy
Gene/Insert
  Gene/Insert name: εω assembly linker
  Species: Synthetic
  Cloning method: Unknown
Terms and licenses: Academic/Nonprofit Terms; Industry Terms: Not Available to Industry
How to cite: pGLEL_3 [εω] was a gift from Charlie Gilbert & Nili Ostrov & Cultivarium Tools (Addgene plasmid # 199059 ; http://n2t.net/addgene:199059 ; RRID:Addgene_199059)
