[The description below was written by a language model from this plasmid's Addgene catalogue record and pLannotate feature annotations shown in this document.]
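Description:
pGLEL_3 [εω] is a small (about 2.5 kb) synthetic-biology part plasmid that carries a synthetic "εω" assembly linker and is catalogued as an even assembly end-linker. It belongs to a modular cloning toolkit developed for building plasmid libraries to screen for functional origins of replication in non-model bacteria. The name and stated purpose suggest that the linker bridges the ε junction to the terminal ω junction, closing an assembly that contains an even number of modules. However, the record does not spell out the assembly chemistry, the flanking restriction sites or the overhang identities, and it lists the cloning method as unknown. No named backbone is given.

The plasmid is propagated in E. coli at high copy number from a ColE1/pMB1/pUC-type origin and is selected with kanamycin through the aph(3')-Ia aminoglycoside phosphotransferase gene (KanR). The remaining annotated features are short. They comprise an rrnB T1 transcription terminator, which typically insulates a cloning site from read-through transcription, a fragment of a pBluescript-type multiple cloning site, and partial lac operator and lacZα sequences. These lac-derived fragments are too short to encode a functional blue/white screening cassette and are probably remnants of the parent cloning vector or of a dropout marker that the linker replaced. The automated annotation does not identify the linker itself, which presumably lies in the unannotated region near these fragments. No promoter-driven payload, reporter or tag is recorded, consistent with a construct that serves only as a donor of a short connector sequence in multi-part plasmid assemblies.
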