Features (pLannotate 1.2.2; 6 found; start..end, strand, type, name):
    379..394     -  protein_bind   lac operator (fragment): The lac repressor binds to the lac operator to inhibit transcription in E. coli. This inhibition can be relieved by adding lactose or isopropyl-β-D-thiogalactopyranoside (IPTG). lac repressor encoded by lacI
    545..1133    -  rep_origin     ori: high-copy-number ColE1/pMB1/pBR322/pUC origin of replication
   1269..2084    -  CDS            KanR: aminoglycoside phosphotransferase; aph(3')-Ia; confers resistance to kanamycin in bacteria or G418 (Geneticin®) in eukaryotes
   2200..2222    +  misc_feature   MCS (fragment): pBluescript multiple cloning site
   2222..2268    +  terminator     rrnB T1 terminator: transcription terminator T1 from the E. coli rrnB gene
   2370..2413    -  CDS            lacZα (fragment): LacZα fragment of β-galactosidase; lacZ fragment
>Addgene plasmid #199059 | pGLEL_3 [εω] | addgene full sequence | sequence record 397950 | Addgene NGS Result
GACTAGTTGGAAGTTTGTCTAGATCTCAGATTTTGTCACTAGAGGACGCACGCTCTATTTTTATGATCCA
TTGATGTCCCTGACGCTGCAAAATTTGCAACCAGGCAGTCTTCGCGGTAGGTCCTAGTGCAATGGGGCTT
TTTTTCCATAGTCCTCGAGAGGAGGAGACGTCAGTCCAGATATCTTTGATGTCGTGATTGGAAGGACCCT
TGGCCCTCCACCCTTAGGCAGTGTTGGCTCTTCACAGCTGACCTCCTGCCAGCAATAGTAAGACAACACG
CAAAGTCGGTTGAAGAGCGTAGGCTAGGTGGAGGCTCAGTGATGATAAGTCTGCGATGGTGGATGCATGT
GTCATGGTCATAGCTGTTTCCTGTGTGAAATTGTTATCCGCTCAGAGGGCACAATCCTATTCCGCGCTAT
CCGACAATCTCCAAGACATTAGGTGGAGTTCAGTTCGGCGTATGGCATATGTCGCTGGAAAGAACATGTG
AGCAAAAGGCCAGCAAAAGGCCAGGAACCGTAAAAAGGCCGCGTTGCTGGCGTTTTTCCATAGGCTCCGC
CCCCCTGACGAGCATCACAAAAATCGACGCTCAAGTCAGAGGTGGCGAAACCCGACAGGACTATAAAGAT
ACCAGGCGTTTCCCCCTGGAAGCTCCCTCGTGCGCTCTCCTGTTCCGACCCTGCCGCTTACCGGATACCT
GTCCGCCTTTCTCCCTTCGGGAAGCGTGGCGCTTTCTCATAGCTCACGCTGTAGGTATCTCAGTTCGGTG
TAGGTCGTTCGCTCCAAGCTGGGCTGTGTGCACGAACCCCCCGTTCAGCCCGACCGCTGCGCCTTATCCG
GTAACTATCGTCTTGAGTCCAACCCGGTAAGACACGACTTATCGCCACTGGCAGCAGCCACTGGTAACAG
GATTAGCAGAGCGAGGTATGTAGGCGGTGCTACAGAGTTCTTGAAGTGGTGGCCTAACTACGGCTACACT
AGAAGAACAGTATTTGGTATCTGCGCTCTGCTGAAGCCAGTTACCTTCGGAAAAAGAGTTGGTAGCTCTT
GATCCGGCAAACAAACCACCGCTGGTAGCGGTGGTTTTTTTGTTTGCAAGCAGCAGATTACGCGCAGAAA
AAAAGGATCTCAAGAAGATCCTTTGATCTTTTCTACGGGGTCTGACGCTCTATTCAACAAAGCCGCCGTC
CCGTCAAGTCAGCGTAAATGGGTAGGGGGCTTCAAATCGTCCGCTCTGCCAGTGTTACAACCAATTAACA
AATTCTGATTAGAAAAACTCATCGAGCATCAAATGAAACTGCAATTTATTCATATCAGGATTATCAATAC
CATATTTTTGAAAAAGCCGTTTCTGTAATGAAGGAGAAAACTCACCGAGGCAGTTCCATAGGATGGCAAG
ATCCTGGTATCGGTCTGCGATTCCGACTCGTCCAACATCAATACAACCTATTAATTTCCCCTCGTCAAAA
ATAAGGTTATCAAGTGAGAAATCACCATGAGTGACGACTGAATCCGGTGAGAATGGCAAAAGCTTATGCA
TTTCTTTCCAGACTTGTTCAACAGGCCAGCCATTACGCTCGTCATCAAAATCACTCGCATCAACCAAACC
GTTATTCATTCGTGATTGCGCCTGAGCGAGACGAAATACGCGATCGCTGTTAAAAGGACAATTACAAACA
GGAATCGAATGCAACCGGCGCAGGAACACTGCCAGCGCATCAACAATATTTTCACCTGAATCAGGATATT
CTTCTAATACCTGGAATGCTGTTTTCCCGGGGATCGCAGTGGTGAGTAACCATGCATCATCAGGAGTACG
GATAAAATGCTTGATGGTCGGAAGAGGCATAAATTCCGTCAGCCAGTTTAGTCTGACCATCTCATCTGTA
ACATCATTGGCAACGCTACCTTTGCCATGTTTCAGAAACAACTCTGGCGCATCGGGCTTCCCATACAATC
GATAGATTGTCGCACCTGATTGCCCGACATTATCGCGAGCCCATTTATACCCATATAAATCAGCATCCAT
GTTGGAATTTAATCGCGGCCTCGAGCAAGACGTTTCCCGTTGAATATGGCTCATAACACCCCTTGTATTA
CTGTTTATGTAAGCAGACAGTTTTATTGTTCATGATGATATATTTTTATCTTGTGCAATGTAACATCAGA
GATTTTGAGACACAACGTGGCTTTCCCCCGCCGCTCTAGAACTAGTGGATCCAAATAAAACGAAAGGCTC
AGTCGAAAGACTGGGCCTTTCGTTTTATCTGTTGTTTGTCGCATTATACGAGACGTCCAGGTTGGGATAC
CTGAAACAAAACCCATCGTACGGCCAAGGAAGTCTCCAATAACTGTGATCCACCACAAGCGCCAGGGTTT
TCCCAGTCACGACGTTGTAAAACGACGGCCAGTCATGCATAATCCGCACGCATCTGGAATAAGGAAGTGC
CATTCCGCCTGACCT
